Addgene plasmid #113603: PE_4: Prhl_lac_bD
Purpose: PE_4: Prhl_lac_bD
Depositing lab: Matthew Bennett. Depositing organization: Rice University. Publication: Tuning the dynamic range of bacterial promoters regulated by ligand-inducible transcription factors. Chen Y, Ho JML, Shis DL, Gupta C, Long J, Wagner DS, Ott W, Josic K, Bennett MR. Nat Commun. 2018 Jan 4;9(1):64. doi: 10.1038/s41467-017-02473-5. PubMed 29302024.
Backbone
  Vector backbone: pmb1, +ROP
  Backbone size w/o insert (bp): 3886
  Total vector size (bp): 3971
  Vector type: Bacterial Expression
Growth in bacteria
  Bacterial resistance: Kanamycin, 50 μg/mL
  Growth temperature: 37°C
  Growth strain: BW25113
  Copy number: High Copy
Gene/Insert
  Gene/Insert name: Hybrid Promoter : Prhl_lac_bD
  Promoter: Hybrid Promoter : Prhl_lac_bD
  Cloning method: Gateway Cloning
  Sequencing primers: 5′ CATTTCTGAAGAGGACTTGTTGCG; 3′ CTTCACCCTCGCCACGCACG
Terms and licenses: Academic/Nonprofit Terms; Industry Terms: Not Available to Industry
How to cite: PE_4: Prhl_lac_bD was a gift from Matthew Bennett (Addgene plasmid # 113603 ; http://n2t.net/addgene:113603 ; RRID:Addgene_113603)
