[The description below was written by a language model from this plasmid's Addgene catalogue record and pLannotate feature annotations shown in this document.]
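Description:
PE_4: Prhl_lac_bD is a small bacterial expression/reporter plasmid of roughly 3.9–4.0 kb, built on a pMB1 origin backbone that retains the rop gene. It is propagated in E. coli under kanamycin selection, conferred by an aph(3')-Ia aminoglycoside phosphotransferase cassette. The annotation also picks up the pBR322-type bom (basis of mobility) region and a fragment of mbeC, which are remnants of the ColE1-family backbone. The catalogue lists the plasmid as high copy, although Rop normally acts to hold down the copy number of pMB1-type replicons. The sequenced record is slightly shorter than the stated total vector size.

The payload is a short synthetic hybrid promoter, Prhl_lac_bD. Its name implies that it combines elements of a quorum-sensing rhl-type promoter with lac repressor control. In line with this, the feature table shows two lac operator sites, one of them a partial match to the symmetric operator, lying just upstream of a superfolder GFP coding sequence that is followed by the T7Te terminator. sfGFP therefore appears to serve as the fluorescent readout of promoter activity, and LacI binding at the operators would be relieved by IPTG. The rhl-responsive portion is not annotated, and no lacI or rhl regulator gene is detected on this plasmid, so these factors are presumably supplied from elsewhere. Further upstream there is a fragment of the PLtetO-1 promoter and a short reading frame carrying a Myc epitope tag, whose role the record does not explain. The associated study concerns tuning the dynamic range of ligand-inducible bacterial promoters, and this construct appears to be one promoter variant from that work.
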