Features (pLannotate 1.2.2; 13 found; start..end, strand, type, name):
     67..87      +  promoter       PLtetO-1 promoter (fragment): modified phage lambda PL promoter with tet operator sites (Lutz and Bujard, 1997)
    100..318     +  CDS            N-MYC2 (fragment): MYC2_MARMO - Protein inferred from homology: Swiss-Prot protein existence level 3. From Marmota monax (Woodchuck).
    286..315     +  CDS            Myc: Myc (human c-Myc proto-oncogene) epitope tag
    469..485     -  protein_bind   lac operator (symmetric) (fragment): The lac repressor binds to the lac operator to inhibit transcription in E. coli. This inhibition can be relieved by adding lactose or isopropyl-β-D-thiogalactopyranoside (IPTG). The symmetric lac operator was optimized for tight binding of lac repressor. lac repressor encoded by lacI
    500..516     +  protein_bind   lac operator: The lac repressor binds to the lac operator to inhibit transcription in E. coli. This inhibition can be relieved by adding lactose or isopropyl-β-D-thiogalactopyranoside (IPTG). lac repressor encoded by lacI
    601..1314    +  CDS            superfolder GFP: GFP variant that folds robustly even when fused to poorly folded proteins (Pédelacq et al., 2006)
   1466..1493    +  terminator     T7Te terminator: phage T7 early transcription terminator
   1576..1633    +  promoter       AmpR promoter (fragment): bla
   1642..2457    -  CDS            KanR: aminoglycoside phosphotransferase; aph(3')-Ia; confers resistance to kanamycin in bacteria or G418 (Geneticin®) in eukaryotes
   2579..3167    +  rep_origin     ori: high-copy-number ColE1/pMB1/pBR322/pUC origin of replication
   3353..3492    -  misc_feature   bom: basis of mobility region from pBR322
   3594..3785    -  CDS            rop: Rop protein, which maintains plasmids at low copy number; rop
   3826..3936    +  CDS            mbeC (fragment): MBEC_ECOLX - Experimental evidence at protein level: Swiss-Prot protein existence level 1. Required for efficient mobilization of ColE1 plasmid and is thus essential to promote the specific transfer of the plasmid during conjugation. Probably functions by inducing DNA bending, helping the MbeA relaxase to melt the DNA around the nic site and cleave the phosphodiester bond. Binds specifically double-stranded DNA (dsDNA) containing the ColE1 oriT but does not recognize the inverted repeat (IR). From Escherichia coli.
>Addgene plasmid #113603 | PE_4: Prhl_lac_bD | addgene full sequence | sequence record 224207 | Addgene NGS Result
AGTGCGCTCGAGCTTCCCAACCTTACCAGAGGGCGCCCCAGCTGGCAATTCCGACGTCTGTGTGGATCCC
TATCAGTGATAGAGATTCACACAGGGCCCTCGGACACCGAGGAGAATGTCAAGAGGCGAACACACAACGT
CTTGGAGCGCCAGAGGAGGAACGAGCTAAAACGGAGCTTTTTTGCCCTGCGTGACCAGATCCCGGAGTTG
GAAAACAATGAAAAGGCCCCCAAGGTAGTTATCCTTAAAAAAGCCACAGCATACATCCTGTCCGTCCAAG
CAGAGGAGCAAAAGCTCATTTCTGAAGAGGACTTGTTGCGGAAACGACGAGAACAGTTGAAACACAAACT
TGAACAGCTACGGAACTCTTGTGCGTAAGGAAAAGTAAGGAAAACGATTCCTTCTAACAGAAATGTCCTG
AGCAATCACCTATGAACTGTCGATCCTGTGAAATCTGGCAGTCTGACATGTGAGCGCTCACAATTTAAAT
TGAGCACAATTGTGAGCGGATAACAATTGCATGCCACTTAAAAAGGAGATCAACAATGAAAGCAATTTTC
GTACTGAAACATCTTAATCATGCTAAGGAGAAATACTAGTATGCGTAAAGGCGAAGAGCTGTTCACTGGT
GTCGTCCCTATTCTGGTGGAACTGGATGGTGATGTCAACGGTCATAAGTTTTCCGTGCGTGGCGAGGGTG
AAGGTGACGCAACTAATGGTAAACTGACGCTGAAGTTCATCTGTACTACTGGTAAACTGCCGGTACCTTG
GCCGACTCTGGTAACGACGCTGACTTATGGTGTTCAGTGCTTTGCTCGTTATCCGGACCATATGAAGCAG
CATGACTTCTTCAAGTCCGCCATGCCGGAAGGCTATGTGCAGGAACGCACGATTTCCTTTAAGGATGACG
GCACGTACAAAACGCGTGCGGAAGTGAAATTTGAAGGCGATACCCTGGTAAACCGCATTGAGCTGAAAGG
CATTGACTTTAAAGAAGACGGCAATATCCTGGGCCATAAGCTGGAATACAATTTTAACAGCCACAATGTT
TACATCACCGCCGATAAACAAAAAAATGGCATTAAAGCGAATTTTAAAATTCGCCACAACGTGGAGGATG
GCAGCGTGCAGCTGGCTGATCACTACCAGCAAAACACTCCAATCGGTGATGGTCCTGTTCTGCTGCCAGA
CAATCACTATCTGAGCTACCAAAGCGTTCTGTCTAAAGATCCGAACGAGAAACGCGATCATATGGTTCTG
CTGGAGTTCGTAACCGCAGCGGGCATCACGCATGGTATGGATGAACTGTACAAATGATGAAGCTTCCCCT
ACGTGCTGCTGAAGTTGCCCGCAACAGAGAGTGGAACCAACCGGTGATACCACGATACTATGACTGAGAG
TCAACGCCATGAGCGGCCTCATTTCTTATTCTGAGTTACAACAGTCCGCACCGCTGTCTCACACTGGCTC
ACCTTCGGGTGGGCCTTTCTGCGTTTATATACTAGAGAGAGAATATAAAAAGCCAGATTATTAATCCGGC
TTTTTTATTATTTCCTAGCTAGCCGGGGAAATGTGCGCGGAACCCCTATTTGTTTATTTTTCTAAATACA
TTCAAATATGTATCCGCTCATGAATTAATTCTTAGAAAAACTCATCGAGCATCAAATGAAACTGCAATTT
ATTCATATCAGGATTATCAATACCATATTTTTGAAAAAGCCGTTTCTGTAATGAAGGAGAAAACTCACCG
AGGCAGTTCCATAGGATGGCAAGATCCTGGTATCGGTCTGCGATTCCGACTCGTCCAACATCAATACAAC
CTATTAATTTCCCCTCGTCAAAAATAAGGTTATCAAGTGAGAAATCACCATGAGTGACGACTGAATCCGG
TGAGAATGGCAAAAGTTTATGCATTTCTTTCCAGACTTGTTCAACAGGCCAGCCATTACGCTCGTCATCA
AAATCACTCGCATCAACCAAACCGTTATTCATTCGTGATTGCGCCTGAGCGAGACGAAATACGCGATCGC
TGTTAAAAGGACAATTACAAACAGGAATCGAATGCAACCGGCGCAGGAACACTGCCAGCGCATCAACAAT
ATTTTCACCTGAATCAGGATATTCTTCTAATACCTGGAATGCTGTTTTCCCGGGGATCGCAGTGGTGAGT
AACCATGCATCATCAGGAGTACGGATAAAATGCTTGATGGTCGGAAGAGGCATAAATTCCGTCAGCCAGT
TTAGTCTGACCATCTCATCTGTAACATCATTGGCAACGCTACCTTTGCCATGTTTCAGAAACAACTCTGG
CGCATCGGGCTTCCCATACAATCGATAGATTGTCGCACCTGATTGCCCGACATTATCGCGAGCCCATTTA
TACCCATATAAATCAGCATCCATGCTGGAATTTAATCGCGGCCTAGAGCAAGACGTTTCCCGTTGAATAT
GGCTCATAACACCCCTTGTATTACTGTTTATGTAAGCAGACAGTTTTATTGTTCATGACCAAAATCCCTT
AACGTGAGTTTTCGTTCCACTGAGCGTCAGACCCCGTAGAAAAGATCAAAGGATCTTCTTGAGATCCTTT
TTTTCTGCGCGTAATCTGCTGCTTGCAAACAAAAAAACCACCGCTACCAGCGGTGGTTTGTTTGCCGGAT
CAAGAGCTACCAACTCTTTTTCCGAAGGTAACTGGCTTCAGCAGAGCGCAGATACCAAATACTGTCCTTC
TAGTGTAGCCGTAGTTAGGCCACCACTTCAAGAACTCTGTAGCACCGCCTACATACCTCGCTCTGCTAAT
CCTGTTACCAGTGGCTGCTGCCAGTGGCGATAAGTCGTGTCTTACCGGGTTGGACTCAAGACGATAGTTA
CCGGATAAGGCGCAGCGGTCGGGCTGAACGGGGGGTTCGTGCACACAGCCCAGCTTGGAGCGAACGACCT
ACACCGAACTGAGATACCTACAGCGTGAGCTATGAGAAAGCGCCACGCTTCCCGAAGGGAGAAAGGCGGA
CAGGTATCCGGTAAGCGGCAGGGTCGGAACAGGAGAGCGCACGAGGGAGCTTCCAGGGGGAAACGCCTGG
TATCTTTATAGTCCTGTCGGGTTTCGCCACCTCTGACTTGAGCGTCGATTTTTGTGATGCTCGTCAGGGG
GGCGGAGCCTATGGAAAAACGCCAGCAACGCGGCCTTTTTACGGTTCCTGGCCTTTTGCTGGCCTTTTGC
TCACATGTTCTTTCCTGCGTTATCCCCTGATTCTGTGGATAACCGTATTACCGCCTTTGAGTGAGCTGAT
ACCGCTCGCCGCAGCCGAACGACCGAGCGCAGCGAGTCAGTGAGCGAGGAAGCGGAAGAGCGCCTGATGC
GGTATTTTCTCCTTACGCATCTGTGCGGTATTTCACACCGCAATGGTGCACTCTCAGTACAATCTGCTCT
GATGCCGCATAGTTAAGCCAGTATACACTCCGCTATCGCTACGTGACTGGGTCATGGCTGCGCCCCGACA
CCCGCCAACACCCGCTGACGCGCCCTGACGGGCTTGTCTGCTCCCGGCATCCGCTTACAGACAAGCTGTG
ACCGTCTCCGGGAGCTGCATGTGTCAGAGGTTTTCACCGTCATCACCGAAACGCGCGAGGCAGCTGCGGT
AAAGCTCATCAGCGTGGTCGTGAAGCGATTCACAGATGTCTGCCTGTTCATCCGCGTCCAGCTCGTTGAG
TTTCTCCAGAAGCGTTAATGTCTGGCTTCTGATAAAGCGGGCCATGTTAAGGGCGGTTTTTTCCTGTTTG
GTCACTGATGCCTCCGTGTAAGGGGGATTTCTGTTCATGGGGGTAATGATACCGATGAAACGAGAGAGGA
TGCTCACGATACGGGTTACTGATGATGAACATGCCCGGTTACTGGAACGTTGTGAGGGTAAACAACTGGC
GGTATGGATGCGGCGGGACCAGAGCTC
