>Addgene plasmid #113603 | PE_4: Prhl_lac_bD | depositor partial sequence | sequence record 214406 | Hybrid Promoter: Prhl_lac_bD
TCGATCCTGTGAAATCTGGCAGTCTGACATGTGAGCGCTCACAATTTAAATTGAGCACAATTGTGAGCGG
ATAACAATTGCATGC
