>Addgene plasmid #113603 | PE_4: Prhl_lac_bD | depositor partial sequence | sequence record 214407 | sfYFP
ATGCGTAAAGGCGAAGAGCTGTTCACTGGTGTCGTCCCTATTCTGGTGGAACTGGATGGTGATGTCAACG
GTCATAAGTTTTCCGTGCGTGGCGAGGGTGAAGGTGACGCAACTAATGGTAAACTGACGCTGAAGTTCAT
CTGTACTACTGGTAAACTGCCGGTACCTTGGCCGACTCTGGTAACGACGCTGACTTATGGTGTTCAGTGC
TTTGCTCGTTATCCGGACCATATGAAGCAGCATGACTTCTTCAAGTCCGCCATGCCGGAAGGCTATGTGC
AGGAACGCACGATTTCCTTTAAGGATGACGGCACGTACAAAACGCGTGCGGAAGTGAAATTTGAAGGCGA
TACCCTGGTAAACCGCATTGAGCTGAAAGGCATTGACTTTAAAGAAGACGGCAATATCCTGGGCCATAAG
CTGGAATACAATTTTAACAGCCACAATGTTTACATCACCGCCGATAAACAAAAAAATGGCATTAAAGCGA
ATTTTAAAATTCGCCACAACGTGGAGGATGGCAGCGTGCAGCTGGCTGATCACTACCAGCAAAACACTCC
AATCGGTGATGGTCCTGTTCTGCTGCCAGACAATCACTATCTGAGCTACCAAAGCGTTCTGTCTAAAGAT
CCGAACGAGAAACGCGATCATATGGTTCTGCTGGAGTTCGTAACCGCAGCGGGCATCACGCATGGTATGG
ATGAACTGTACAAATGATGA
